Addgene plasmid #46666: pcDNA3.2 mir-1-1 reporter dme-mir-92a
Depositing lab: David Bartel. Depositing organization: Whitehead Institute for Biomedical Research. Publication: Beyond Secondary Structure: Primary-Sequence Determinants License Pri-miRNA Hairpins for Processing. Auyeung VC, Ulitsky I, McGeary SE, Bartel DP. Cell. 2013 Feb 14;152(4):844-58. doi: 10.1016/j.cell.2013.01.031. PubMed 23415231.
Backbone
  Vector backbone: pcDNA3.2 V5-DEST mir-1-1 reporter
  Backbone manufacturer: Bartel lab (Addgene plasmid# 46646)
  Backbone size w/o insert (bp): 8038
  Vector type: Mammalian Expression, RNAi
  Selectable markers: Neomycin (select with G418)
Growth in bacteria
  Bacterial resistance: Ampicillin, 100 μg/mL
  Growth temperature: 37°C
  Growth strain: DH5alpha
  Copy number: High Copy
Gene/Insert
  Gene/Insert name: dme-mir-92a (alt name: mir-92a pri-mRNA)
  Species: D. melanogaster (fly)
  Promoter: CMV
  Tag / fusion protein: hsa-mir-1-1 (C terminal on insert); V5 (C terminal on backbone)
  Cloning method: Gateway Cloning
  Sequencing primers: 5′ CMV-F; 3′ TK-pA-R
Terms and licenses: Academic/Nonprofit Terms; Industry Terms: Not Available to Industry
How to cite: pcDNA3.2 mir-1-1 reporter dme-mir-92a was a gift from David Bartel (Addgene plasmid # 46666 ; http://n2t.net/addgene:46666 ; RRID:Addgene_46666)
