[The description below was written by a language model from this plasmid's Addgene catalogue record and pLannotate feature annotations shown in this document.]
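Description:
pcDNA3.2 mir-1-1 reporter dme-mir-92a is a mammalian expression/RNAi plasmid built by Gateway recombination into a pcDNA3.2 V5-DEST derivative that already carries a human mir-1-1 hairpin. It is propagated in E. coli as a high-copy plasmid through a ColE1/pUC-type origin with ampicillin resistance (AmpR under its own bla promoter), and also carries an f1 origin. For mammalian cells, an SV40 early promoter drives the neo gene, followed by an SV40 polyadenylation signal, allowing G418 selection. The short bom, HIV-1 LTR, bGH poly(A), ble and lacI annotations are marked as fragments and are probably backbone remnants or incidental matches, not functional parts.

The payload is a single CMV enhancer/promoter-driven transcript. A segment of the Drosophila melanogaster mir-92a primary transcript sits between the attB1 and attB2 sites left by Gateway cloning. Downstream on the same RNA lies the annotated mir-1 precursor hairpin (hsa-mir-1-1), then the backbone V5 sequence and the HSV TK polyadenylation signal. Because the insert is a noncoding pri-miRNA, the catalogue's listing of mir-1-1 as a "tag" describes a co-transcribed hairpin and not a protein fusion, and the V5 tag is presumably not used. A T7 promoter upstream of attB1 could support in vitro transcription.

This arrangement suggests that the mir-1-1 hairpin serves as an internal reference against which processing of the test fly hairpin can be compared in transfected mammalian cells, in keeping with the associated study of primary-sequence determinants of pri-miRNA processing, though the record does not describe the assay. The annotated sequence is 6,218 nt, shorter than the listed 8,038 bp empty backbone, as expected when the destination cassette is replaced by a small insert.
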