Features (pLannotate 1.2.2; 23 found; start..end, strand, type, name):
     36..80      -  misc_feature   bom (fragment): basis of mobility region from pBR322
    235..614     +  enhancer       CMV enhancer: human cytomegalovirus immediate early enhancer
    615..818     +  promoter       CMV promoter: human cytomegalovirus (CMV) immediate early promoter
    814..847     +  LTR            5' LTR (truncated) (fragment): truncated 5' long terminal repeat (LTR) from HIV-1
    863..881     +  promoter       T7 promoter: promoter for bacteriophage T7 RNA polymerase
    911..935     +  protein_bind   attB1: mutant version of attB; recombination site for the Gateway® BP reaction BP Clonase™
   1331..1355    -  protein_bind   attB2: mutant version of attB; recombination site for the Gateway® BP reaction BP Clonase™
   1433..1509    +  ncRNA          mir-1: Accession: RF00103 - mir-1 microRNA precursor family
   1708..1749    +  CDS            V5 tag: epitope tag from simian virus 5
   1833..1881    +  polyA_signal   HSV TK poly(A) signal: herpes simplex virus thymidine kinase polyadenylation signal (Cole and Stacy, 1985)
   1972..1988    -  polyA_signal   bGH poly(A) signal (fragment): bovine growth hormone polyadenylation signal
   2083..2511    +  rep_origin     f1 ori (sequence partly withheld): f1 bacteriophage origin of replication; arrow indicates direction of (+) strand synthesis
   2525..2854    +  promoter       SV40 promoter: SV40 enhancer and early promoter
   2921..3712    +  CDS            neo: KKA2_KLEPN - Also known as kan, nptII. Experimental evidence at protein level: Swiss-Prot protein existence level 1. Resistance to kanamycin, neomycin, paromomycin, ribostamycin, butirosin and gentamicin B. From Klebsiella pneumoniae.
   3738..3896    +  CDS            ble (fragment): BLE_KLEPN - Experimental evidence at protein level: Swiss-Prot protein existence level 1. Binding protein with a strong affinity to the bleomycin family of antibiotics. Binds to CL990; an antimitotic-antibiotic compound. From Klebsiella pneumoniae.
   3891..4012    +  polyA_signal   SV40 poly(A) signal: SV40 polyadenylation signal
   4085..4101    -  protein_bind   lac operator: The lac repressor binds to the lac operator to inhibit transcription in E. coli. This inhibition can be relieved by adding lactose or isopropyl-β-D-thiogalactopyranoside (IPTG). lac repressor encoded by lacI
   4109..4139    -  promoter       lac promoter: promoter for the E. coli lac operon
   4154..4175    -  protein_bind   CAP binding site: CAP binding activates transcription in the presence of cAMP. E. coli catabolite activator protein
   4188..4280    -  CDS            lacI (fragment): lac repressor; lacI; The lac repressor binds to the lac operator to inhibit transcription in E. coli. This inhibition can be relieved by adding lactose or isopropyl-β-D-thiogalactopyranoside (IPTG).
   4463..5051    -  rep_origin     ori: high-copy-number ColE1/pMB1/pBR322/pUC origin of replication
   5222..6082    -  CDS            AmpR: β-lactamase; bla; confers resistance to ampicillin, carbenicillin, and related antibiotics
   6083..6187    -  promoter       AmpR promoter: bla
>Addgene plasmid #46666 | pcDNA3.2 mir-1-1 reporter dme-mir-92a | analyzer sequence | sequence record 66030
GACGGATCGGGAGATCTCCCGATCCCCTATGGTCGACTCTCAGTACAATCTGCTCTGATGCCGCATAGTT
AAGCCAGTATCTGCTCCCTGCTTGTGTGTTGGAGGTCGCTGAGTAGTGCGCGAGCAAAATTTAAGCTACA
ACAAGGCAAGGCTTGACCGACAATTGCATGAAGAATCTGCTTAGGGTTAGGCGTTTTGCGCTGCTTCGCG
ATGTACGGGCCAGATATACGCGTTGACATTGATTATTGACTAGTTATTAATAGTAATCAATTACGGGGTC
ATTAGTTCATAGCCCATATATGGAGTTCCGCGTTACATAACTTACGGTAAATGGCCCGCCTGGCTGACCG
CCCAACGACCCCCGCCCATTGACGTCAATAATGACGTATGTTCCCATAGTAACGCCAATAGGGACTTTCC
ATTGACGTCAATGGGTGGACTATTTACGGTAAACTGCCCACTTGGCAGTACATCAAGTGTATCATATGCC
AAGTACGCCCCCTATTGACGTCAATGACGGTAAATGGCCCGCCTGGCATTATGCCCAGTACATGACCTTA
TGGGACTTTCCTACTTGGCAGTACATCTACGTATTAGTCATCGCTATTACCATGGTGATGCGGTTTTGGC
AGTACATCAATGGGCGTGGATAGCGGTTTGACTCACGGGGATTTCCAAGTCTCCACCCCATTGACGTCAA
TGGGAGTTTGTTTTGGCACCAAAATCAACGGGACTTTCCAAAATGTCGTAACAACTCCGCCCCATTGACG
CAAATGGGCGGTAGGCGTGTACGGTGGGAGGTCTATATAAGCAGAGCTCTCTGGCTAACTAGAGAACCCA
CTGCTTACTGGCTTATCGAAATTAATACGACTCACTATAGGGAGACCCAAGCTGGCTAGTTAAGCTATCA
ACAAGTTTGTACAAAAAAGCAGGCTTTGAAATTCGAGATTTTTGGGCTTTGGTCGATGCTCCTATTGTTC
GCCTACCTGCCTACCTGTTGATGGTATTATTTGTGAATGTTTATCAAGATGTTCCATGTACTTGCTGAAA
CTCAATATTCGTGATCTGATTTTCAGCCGAATATAAATATGAATTTCCCGTAGGACGGGAAGGTGTCAAC
GTTTTGCATTTCGAATAAACATTGCACTTGTCCCGGCCTATGGGCGGTTTGTAATAAACAACTAAAATCT
ATAAAATTTATTTATTATTACTAAAGTCATGTCTCGTATTTTTGCTTATGAAATATTTTCTGTTGTTTCA
GATCTCGAATTCGCAATATCAGAACATCTGTGTTATTTTAATTATATAAAAGTATATATACAGGTGAGTT
ACCCAGCTTTCTTGTACAAAGTGGTTGATCTAGAGGGCCCGCAGTGGGGTCAGCTTCTACCGGGGCGGCG
TCCCGGGGTCTTGGAACTGCATGCAGACTGCCTGCTTGGGAAACATACTTCTTTATATGCCCATATGGAC
CTGCTAAGCTATGGAATGTAAAGAAGTATGTATCTCAGGCCGGGACCTCTCTCGCCGCACTGAGGGGCAC
TCCACACCACGGGGGCCGCCGCGGCCGACAGCCAGCCAGGCGGCTGTGGTGGGGGTGAGGCTGGGGCGGC
AGGCTGCCTGGGCGTTGGTGGACGGTCGTGTCCCCGCCAGCATTGTTCTGTCACTTTGCCTGTGTCAGCA
GGTGGAAGTGCTCACCAGACATTCGAAGGTAAGCCTATCCCTAACCCTCTCCTCGGTCTCGATTCTACGC
GTACCGGTTAGTAATGAGTTTAAACGGGGGAGGCTAACTGAAACACGGAAGGAGACAATACCGGAAGGAA
CCCGCGCTATGACGGCAATAAAAAGACAGAATAAAACGCACGGGTGTTGGGTCGTTTGTTCATAAACGCG
GGGTTCGGTCCCAGGGCTGGCACTCTGTCGATACCCCACCGAGACCCCATTGGGGCCAATACGCCCGCGT
TTCTTCCTTTTCCCCACCCCACCCCCCAAGTTCGGGTGAAGGCCCAGGGCTCGCAGCCAACGTCGGGGCG
GCAGGCCCTGCCATAGCAGATCTGCGCAGCTGGGGCTCTAGGGGGTATCCCC
[124 nt withheld, positions 2083-2206]
C
[32 nt withheld, positions 2208-2239]
CA
[57 nt withheld, positions 2242-2298]
A
[49 nt withheld, positions 2300-2348]
CCTTTGACGTTGGAGTCCACGTTCTTT
[37 nt withheld, positions 2376-2412]
ACCCTATCTCGGTCTATTCTTTTGATTTATAAGGGATTTTGGGGATTTCGGCCTATTGGTTAAAAAATGA
GCTGATTTAACAAAAATTTAACGCGAATTAATTCTGTGGAATGTGTGTCAGTTAGGGTGTGGAAAGTCCC
CAGGCTCCCCAGCAGGCAGAAGTATGCAAAGCATGCATCTCAATTAGTCAGCAACCAGGTGTGGAAAGTC
CCCAGGCTCCCCAGCAGGCAGAAGTATGCAAAGCATGCATCTCAATTAGTCAGCAACCATAGTCCCGCCC
CTAACTCCGCCCATCCCGCCCCTAACTCCGCCCAGTTCCGCCCATTCTCCGCCCCATGGCTGACTAATTT
TTTTTATTTATGCAGAGGCCGAGGCCGCCTCTGCCTCTGAGCTATTCCAGAAGTAGTGAGGAGGCTTTTT
TGGAGGCCTAGGCTTTTGCAAAAAGCTCCCGGGAGCTTGTATATCCATTTTCGGATCTGATCAAGAGACA
GGATGAGGATCGTTTCGCATGATTGAACAAGATGGATTGCACGCAGGTTCTCCGGCCGCTTGGGTGGAGA
GGCTATTCGGCTATGACTGGGCACAACAGACAATCGGCTGCTCTGATGCCGCCGTGTTCCGGCTGTCAGC
GCAGGGGCGCCCGGTTCTTTTTGTCAAGACCGACCTGTCCGGTGCCCTGAATGAACTGCAGGACGAGGCA
GCGCGGCTATCGTGGCTGGCCACGACGGGCGTTCCTTGCGCAGCTGTGCTCGACGTTGTCACTGAAGCGG
GAAGGGACTGGCTGCTATTGGGCGAAGTGCCGGGGCAGGATCTCCTGTCATCTCACCTTGCTCCTGCCGA
GAAAGTATCCATCATGGCTGATGCAATGCGGCGGCTGCATACGCTTGATCCGGCTACCTGCCCATTCGAC
CACCAAGCGAAACATCGCATCGAGCGAGCACGTACTCGGATGGAAGCCGGTCTTGTCGATCAGGATGATC
TGGACGAAGAGCATCAGGGGCTCGCGCCAGCCGAACTGTTCGCCAGGCTCAAGGCGCGCATGCCCGACGG
CGAGGATCTCGTCGTGACCCATGGCGATGCCTGCTTGCCGAATATCATGGTGGAAAATGGCCGCTTTTCT
GGATTCATCGACTGTGGCCGGCTGGGTGTGGCGGACCGCTATCAGGACATAGCGTTGGCTACCCGTGATA
TTGCTGAAGAGCTTGGCGGCGAATGGGCTGACCGCTTCCTCGTGCTTTACGGTATCGCCGCTCCCGATTC
GCAGCGCATCGCCTTCTATCGCCTTCTTGACGAGTTCTTCTGAGCGGGACTCTGGGGTTCGCGAAATGAC
CGACCAAGCGACGCCCAACCTGCCATCACGAGATTTCGATTCCACCGCCGCCTTCTATGAAAGGTTGGGC
TTCGGAATCGTTTTCCGGGACGCCGGCTGGATGATCCTCCAGCGCGGGGATCTCATGCTGGAGTTCTTCG
CCCACCCCAACTTGTTTATTGCAGCTTATAATGGTTACAAATAAAGCAATAGCATCACAAATTTCACAAA
TAAAGCATTTTTTTCACTGCATTCTAGTTGTGGTTTGTCCAAACTCATCAATGTATCTTATCATGTCTGT
ATACCGTCGACCTCTAGCTAGAGCTTGGCGTAATCATGGTCATAGCTGTTTCCTGTGTGAAATTGTTATC
CGCTCACAATTCCACACAACATACGAGCCGGAAGCATAAAGTGTAAAGCCTGGGGTGCCTAATGAGTGAG
CTAACTCACATTAATTGCGTTGCGCTCACTGCCCGCTTTCCAGTCGGGAAACCTGTCGTGCCAGCTGCAT
TAATGAATCGGCCAACGCGCGGGGAGAGGCGGTTTGCGTATTGGGCGCTCTTCCGCTTCCTCGCTCACTG
ACTCGCTGCGCTCGGTCGTTCGGCTGCGGCGAGCGGTATCAGCTCACTCAAAGGCGGTAATACGGTTATC
CACAGAATCAGGGGATAACGCAGGAAAGAACATGTGAGCAAAAGGCCAGCAAAAGGCCAGGAACCGTAAA
AAGGCCGCGTTGCTGGCGTTTTTCCATAGGCTCCGCCCCCCTGACGAGCATCACAAAAATCGACGCTCAA
GTCAGAGGTGGCGAAACCCGACAGGACTATAAAGATACCAGGCGTTTCCCCCTGGAAGCTCCCTCGTGCG
CTCTCCTGTTCCGACCCTGCCGCTTACCGGATACCTGTCCGCCTTTCTCCCTTCGGGAAGCGTGGCGCTT
TCTCAATGCTCACGCTGTAGGTATCTCAGTTCGGTGTAGGTCGTTCGCTCCAAGCTGGGCTGTGTGCACG
AACCCCCCGTTCAGCCCGACCGCTGCGCCTTATCCGGTAACTATCGTCTTGAGTCCAACCCGGTAAGACA
CGACTTATCGCCACTGGCAGCAGCCACTGGTAACAGGATTAGCAGAGCGAGGTATGTAGGCGGTGCTACA
GAGTTCTTGAAGTGGTGGCCTAACTACGGCTACACTAGAAGGACAGTATTTGGTATCTGCGCTCTGCTGA
AGCCAGTTACCTTCGGAAAAAGAGTTGGTAGCTCTTGATCCGGCAAACAAACCACCGCTGGTAGCGGTGG
TTTTTTTGTTTGCAAGCAGCAGATTACGCGCAGAAAAAAAGGATCTCAAGAAGATCCTTTGATCTTTTCT
ACGGGGTCTGACGCTCAGTGGAACGAAAACTCACGTTAAGGGATTTTGGTCATGAGATTATCAAAAAGGA
TCTTCACCTAGATCCTTTTAAATTAAAAATGAAGTTTTAAATCAATCTAAAGTATATATGAGTAAACTTG
GTCTGACAGTTACCAATGCTTAATCAGTGAGGCACCTATCTCAGCGATCTGTCTATTTCGTTCATCCATA
GTTGCCTGACTCCCCGTCGTGTAGATAACTACGATACGGGAGGGCTTACCATCTGGCCCCAGTGCTGCAA
TGATACCGCGAGACCCACGCTCACCGGCTCCAGATTTATCAGCAATAAACCAGCCAGCCGGAAGGGCCGA
GCGCAGAAGTGGTCCTGCAACTTTATCCGCCTCCATCCAGTCTATTAATTGTTGCCGGGAAGCTAGAGTA
AGTAGTTCGCCAGTTAATAGTTTGCGCAACGTTGTTGCCATTGCTACAGGCATCGTGGTGTCACGCTCGT
CGTTTGGTATGGCTTCATTCAGCTCCGGTTCCCAACGATCAAGGCGAGTTACATGATCCCCCATGTTGTG
CAAAAAAGCGGTTAGCTCCTTCGGTCCTCCGATCGTTGTCAGAAGTAAGTTGGCCGCAGTGTTATCACTC
ATGGTTATGGCAGCACTGCATAATTCTCTTACTGTCATGCCATCCGTAAGATGCTTTTCTGTGACTGGTG
AGTACTCAACCAAGTCATTCTGAGAATAGTGTATGCGGCGACCGAGTTGCTCTTGCCCGGCGTCAATACG
GGATAATACCGCGCCACATAGCAGAACTTTAAAAGTGCTCATCATTGGAAAACGTTCTTCGGGGCGAAAA
CTCTCAAGGATCTTACCGCTGTTGAGATCCAGTTCGATGTAACCCACTCGTGCACCCAACTGATCTTCAG
CATCTTTTACTTTCACCAGCGTTTCTGGGTGAGCAAAAACAGGAAGGCAAAATGCCGCAAAAAAGGGAAT
AAGGGCGACACGGAAATGTTGAATACTCATACTCTTCCTTTTTCAATATTATTGAAGCATTTATCAGGGT
TATTGTCTCATGAGCGGATACATATTTGAATGTATTTAGAAAAATAAACAAATAGGGGTTCCGCGCACAT
TTCCCCGAAAAGTGCCACCTGACGTC
