>Addgene plasmid #46666 | pcDNA3.2 mir-1-1 reporter dme-mir-92a | addgene partial sequence | sequence record 67902 | CMV-F 5'-CGCAAATGGGCGGTAGGCGTG-3'
ACTAGAGAACCCACTGCTTACTGGCTTATCGAAATTAATACGACTCACTATAGGGAGACCCAAGCTGGCT
AGTTAAGCTATCAACAAGTTTGTACAAAAAAGCAGGCTTTGAAATTCGAGATTTTTGGGCTTTGGTCGAT
GCTCCTATTGTTCGCCTACCTGCCTACCTGTTGATGGTATTATTTGTGAATGTTTATCAAGATGTTCCAT
GTACTTGCTGAAACTCAATATTCGTGATCTGATTTTCAGCCGAATATAAATATGAATTTCCCGTAGGACG
GGAAGGTGTCAACGTTTTGCATTTCGAATAAACATTGCACTTGTCCCGGCCTATGGGCGGTTTGTAATAA
ACAACTAAAATCTATAAAATTTATTTATTATTACTAAAGTCATGTCTCGTATTTTTGCTTATGAAATATT
TTCTGTTGTTTCAGATCTCGAATTCGCAATATCAGAACATCTGTGTTATTTTAATTATATAAAAGTATAT
ATACAGGTGAGTTACCCAGCTTTCTTGTACAAAGTGGTTGATCTAGAGGGCCCGCAGTGGGGTCAGCTTC
TACCGGGGCGGCGTCCCGGGGTCTTGGAACTGCATGCAGACTGCCTGCTTGGGAAACATACTTCTTTATA
TGCCCATATGGACCTGCTAAGCTATGGAATGTAAAGAAGTATGTATCTCAGGCCGGGACC
